Addgene plasmid #45171: mH2A2-CT-GFP
Depositing lab: Brian Chadwick & Hunt Willard. Depositing organization: Case Western Reserve University. Publication: Histone H2A variants and the inactive X chromosome: identification of a second macroH2A variant. Chadwick BP, Willard HF. Hum Mol Genet. 2001 May 1;10(10):1101-13. 10.1093/hmg/10.10.1101 PubMed 11331621.
Backbone
  Vector backbone: pEGFP-N3
  Backbone manufacturer: Clontech
  Backbone size w/o insert (bp): 4700
  Vector type: Mammalian Expression
  Selectable markers: Neomycin (select with G418)
Growth in bacteria
  Bacterial resistance: Kanamycin, 50 μg/mL
  Growth temperature: 37°C
  Growth strain: DH5alpha
  Copy number: High Copy
Gene/Insert
  Gene/Insert name: H2Afy2 (alt names: mH2A2; macroH2A2)
  Species: H. sapiens (human)
  Insert size (bp): 1100
  GenBank ID: AF336304
  Entrez Gene: MACROH2A2 (a.k.a. H2AFY2); H2AFY2 (a.k.a. MACROH2A2)
  Tag / fusion protein: EGFP (C terminal on backbone)
  Cloning method: Restriction Enzyme; 5′ cloning site KpnI (not destroyed); 3′ cloning site BamHI (not destroyed)
  Sequencing primers: 5′ GFP-N
Terms and licenses: Academic/Nonprofit Terms; Industry Terms: Not Available to Industry
Depositor comments: Please note that Addgene's sequencing result identified a single nucleotide mismatch at bp# 653 when compared to GenBank ID AF336304. This silent mutation does not affect the protein sequence.
How to cite: mH2A2-CT-GFP was a gift from Brian Chadwick & Hunt Willard (Addgene plasmid # 45171 ; http://n2t.net/addgene:45171 ; RRID:Addgene_45171)
