[The description below was written by a language model from this plasmid's Addgene catalogue record.]
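Description:
mH2A2-CT-GFP is a mammalian expression plasmid built on the Clontech pEGFP-N3 backbone (about 4.7 kb without insert) that encodes human macroH2A2 (H2AFY2/MACROH2A2), a variant of core histone H2A, fused at its C terminus to EGFP. The roughly 1.1 kb coding insert was placed between the KpnI and BamHI sites of the multiple cloning site, both of which remain intact, so that the histone reading frame runs into the backbone-supplied EGFP. The record does not list a promoter or a feature table. Vectors of the pEGFP-N series generally drive the fusion from the CMV immediate-early promoter, but this is not explicitly stated here. The plasmid is maintained at high copy number in E. coli under kanamycin selection. The same resistance cassette confers neomycin resistance in mammalian cells, allowing G418 selection of stable transfectants.

The construct is designed to let the subcellular and subnuclear distribution of macroH2A2 be followed by fluorescence in transfected cells. The associated publication concerns histone H2A variants and the inactive X chromosome and reports the identification of macroH2A2 as a second macroH2A variant, so the plasmid's natural application is examining whether the tagged protein localises to particular chromatin territories such as the inactive X. Repository sequencing found a single nucleotide difference from the reference GenBank entry within the insert. It is a silent change and leaves the encoded protein sequence unaltered.
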