>Addgene plasmid #45171 | mH2A2-CT-GFP | addgene partial sequence | sequence record 64614 | EGFP-N 5'-CGTCGCCGTCCAGCTCGACCAG-3'
CCCTTGCTCACCATGGTGGCGATGGATCCCTTGGCGTCGAGCTTGGCCATCTCCTGCACGTAGATGCCGA
TGCTCTCGCTGTCGAAGAGCAGGAAGTACACGTTCTTCAGCGAGGACGCGCTCGAGTCATCAAAGTGGGC
TGAGATGGCTTTGAGGGTCACCTGGGCCGCAGTCTGTTTGGGAAAGCAGTTTCTGCCGCTGGGGAAAGGC
GGGAACGCGACGGACTTTAGCTTCTTGTCCTCCGCCGCTGACAGGCAGTTTTTGATGGTCTCTTCAAGCT
GTTCTTCACATTTGTCGGAGCCCCACTGAGGGATGTGACAGTGGATGACAAATTTGGCTGCGAGTCCACT
GGATTGGCTGACGGCGGCTTCGGCGACTTCCAAAGGGCCTTGGGATTTGCGAAGCTCCTTTACCGTTTCC
AAGAACTCTTTTCCCCCAGCCTTTTCCAAGGCTTTACCTATATCTTCTTTGAGGTCAATTTCGGCTGTGG
TTGGGTGGACAATGCCCTCCACTCTCATGGAGCCAATATGGCTGATGTCACTCTGGGTTAAGGACAGCTT
CTGTCCCAGAACAAGGCTCTTAGAAGACAGAATGGTGAATCCATCCCCTGGCCCATCTTCAGAGGTGGAA
TTTGAAGTTCCTTCTTTATCGCTGTCCTTTGGTTTGGACTTTTTGGACGTCCGCGGTTTGGCAGCCTTGG
ATTTCTTCCCCCCCTTCTTGCCTGACGTGGCCTTCCTGCCTCTTTTCTCTGGGGGTGGGGAGAGGATCGT
TTCCGACTTGCCTTTGGTCCCTCGCTTTTTGGCCAGCAGTTCGGGGTGAATTCTGGGCAGGACGCCTCCA
CTGGCGATGGTCACTCCTTTTAGCAGCTGGTTGAGCTCCTCGTCATTGGCAA
